>Addgene plasmid #16166 | pBSc + MShal | addgene partial sequence | sequence record 22554 | T3 5'-GCAATTAACCCTCACTAAAGG-3'
GCTTGCGCCACCATGGCTGCAGGTGTGGCCACATGGCTACCATTTGCAAGGGCCGCAGCAGTGGGCTGGC
TGCCCTTAGCCCAGCAGCCCCTACCCCCTGCACCGGAGGTGAAGGCATCCCGAGGGGATGAGGTTCTGGT
GGTGAATGTGAGTGGTCGGCGCTTTGAGACCTGGAAAAACACACTGGATCGCTACCCAGACACATTGCTG
GGCAGCTCGGAGAAGGAATTCTTCTATGATGCTGAATCTGGCGAGTACTTCTTTGATCGTGACCCAGACA
TGTTCCGGCACGTGCTGAACTTTTATCGCACTGGCCGGCTGCACTGCCCCAGGCAGGAGTGCATCCAGGC
CTTTGATGAGGAGCTGGCCTTCTATGGCTTGGTCCCAGAGCTGGTTGGTGACTGCTGTCTTGAAGAGTAC
AGGGACCGTAAGAAGGAAAACGCAGAGCGCCTGGCAGAAGATGAGGAGGCTGAGCAGGCCGGGGAAGGTC
CAGCCCTTCCAGCAGGCAGCTCCCTGCGACAGCGACTCTGGAGGGCCTTTGAGAACCCCCACACGAGCAC
TGCAGCCCTGGTTTTCTACTATGTGACTGGCTTCTTCATAGCTGTGTCAGTCATTGCCAACGTC
