[The description below was written by a language model from this plasmid's Addgene catalogue record.]
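Description:
pBSc + MShal is a bacterial cloning plasmid catalogued as a Xenopus oocyte expression vector. It carries the mouse Shal-type voltage-gated potassium channel cDNA in the pBSc backbone. The backbone is listed at about 3.2 kb and the insert at about 3 kb, so the whole construct is roughly 6.2 kb. It is propagated in E. coli under ampicillin selection. The record gives the copy number as unknown and includes no feature table, so the origin of replication and other backbone elements are not documented here.

The insert corresponds to Kcnd1, also known as Kv4.1, mShal or mShal1, a member of the Shal subfamily of channels that carry rapidly inactivating A-type potassium currents. It is recorded as unmutated, and no epitope tags or fusion partners are listed. The cDNA was cloned as an EcoRI fragment, with the site preserved at both ends, so the insert can be released by a single EcoRI digest. Because the same site flanks both ends, the cloning sites alone do not define the orientation.

T3 and T7 are given as the 5′ and 3′ sequencing primers. This suggests that phage polymerase promoters flank the cloning site, although the record does not explicitly name a promoter. In oocyte expression vectors of this kind, such promoters are normally used to transcribe cRNA in vitro for injection into Xenopus oocytes, rather than to drive expression from the plasmid itself. The expressed channel is then characterised electrophysiologically. This fits the associated publication, which describes the cloning of mShal from mammalian brain as an A-type potassium channel subfamily.
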