Addgene plasmid #16166: pBSc + MShal
Depositing lab: Larry Salkoff. Publication: mShal, a subfamily of A-type K+ channel cloned from mammalian brain. Pak MD, Baker K, Covarrubias M, Butler A, Ratcliffe A, Salkoff L. Proc Natl Acad Sci U S A. 1991 May 15. 88(10):4386-90. 10.1073/pnas.88.10.4386 PubMed 2034678.
Backbone
  Vector backbone: pBSc
  Backbone size w/o insert (bp): 3200
  Vector type: Xenopus Oocyte expression
Growth in bacteria
  Bacterial resistance: Ampicillin, 100 μg/mL
  Growth temperature: 37°C
  Growth strain: DH5alpha
  Copy number: Unknown
Gene/Insert
  Gene/Insert name: Mus musculus potassium voltage-gated channel (alt names: GI:199812; M64226; MGI:96671)
  Species: M. musculus (mouse)
  Insert size (bp): 3000
  Mutation: N/A
  GenBank ID: NM_008423
  Entrez Gene: Kcnd1 (a.k.a. Shal, Kv4.1, Kca2-1, mShal1, 1110037K09Rik)
  Cloning method: Restriction Enzyme; 5′ cloning site EcoR1 (not destroyed); 3′ cloning site EcoR1 (not destroyed)
  Sequencing primers: 5′ T3; 3′ T7
Terms and licenses: Academic/Nonprofit Terms; Industry Terms: Not Available to Industry
How to cite: pBSc + MShal was a gift from Larry Salkoff (Addgene plasmid # 16166 ; http://n2t.net/addgene:16166 ; RRID:Addgene_16166)
